Addgene plasmid #237847: QSOX1-P1
Purpose: Study the role and mechanism of the QSOX1-P1 3' UTR in regulation gene function.
Depositing lab: Angela Ting. Depositing organization: University of Texas MD Anderson Cancer Center. Publication: Differentiation in the human urothelia is defined by distinct alternative polyadenylation. Le NB, Sona S, Santo B, Zhang Y, Ou R, Schweickart RA, Kochat V, Padron WI, Rai K, Lee SH, Yi JM, Wessely O, Lee BH, Ting AH. Cell Rep. 2026 Jan 13;45(1):116839. doi: 10.1016/j.celrep.2025.116839. PubMed 41533515.
Backbone
  Vector backbone: pmirGLO Dual-Luciferase miRNA Target Expression Vector
  Vector type: Mammalian Expression
Growth in bacteria
  Bacterial resistance: Ampicillin, 100 μg/mL
  Growth temperature: 37°C
  Growth strain: DH5alpha
  Copy number: High Copy
Gene/Insert
  Gene/Insert name: QSOX1-P1 3'UTR
  Species: H. sapiens (human)
  Entrez Gene: QSOX1 (a.k.a. Q6, QSCN6)
  Cloning method: Gibson Cloning
Terms and licenses: Academic/Nonprofit Terms; Industry Terms: Not Available to Industry
How to cite: QSOX1-P1 was a gift from Angela Ting (Addgene plasmid # 237847 ; http://n2t.net/addgene:237847 ; RRID:Addgene_237847)
