[The description below was written by a language model from this plasmid's Addgene catalogue record and pLannotate feature annotations shown in this document.]
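Description:
QSOX1-P1 is a mammalian dual-luciferase reporter plasmid built on the pmirGLO Dual-Luciferase miRNA Target Expression Vector, carrying a human QSOX1 3' UTR fragment (designated "P1") introduced by Gibson cloning. It is propagated in E. coli through a high-copy ColE1/pUC-type origin and selected with ampicillin via the β-lactamase gene and its native promoter. A ColE1-derived cer region is also annotated, which helps keep the plasmid in monomeric form.

The primary reporter is the synthetic firefly luciferase gene luc2, annotated as driven by a mouse phosphoglycerate kinase (PGK) promoter. The feature table leaves an unannotated stretch of roughly 700 nt between the end of the luc2 coding sequence and a remnant of the multiple cloning site. This position is consistent with where the QSOX1-P1 3' UTR would sit, although the annotation does not label the insert, so its exact boundaries are not recorded. An SV40 poly(A) signal is annotated beyond the cloning site, but on the opposite strand to luc2 in this table, so the record does not clearly identify the polyadenylation signal serving the firefly transcript. A second, independent cassette uses the SV40 enhancer/early promoter to express human codon-optimized Renilla luciferase followed by a neomycin/kanamycin phosphotransferase sequence and a synthetic poly(A) signal. This cassette provides a normalization control and potentially G418 selection in mammalian cells. Several short fragment hits (Tn5 transposase, large T antigen, M13 ori, bom, T7 terminator, SET1) appear to be incidental matches rather than functional elements.

The construct is intended for studying how the QSOX1-P1 3' UTR regulates gene expression. The effect of the UTR on transcript stability or translation is read as firefly activity relative to Renilla, and the associated work concerns alternative polyadenylation in human urothelial differentiation.
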