Features (pLannotate 1.2.2; 18 found; start..end, strand, type, name):
      1..589     +  rep_origin     ori: high-copy-number ColE1/pMB1/pBR322/pUC origin of replication
    747..1607    -  CDS            AmpR: β-lactamase; bla; confers resistance to ampicillin, carbenicillin, and related antibiotics
   1608..1712    -  promoter       AmpR promoter: bla
   1755..1847    +  CDS            tnpA (fragment): TN5P_ECOLX - Also known as tnp. Experimental evidence at protein level: Swiss-Prot protein existence level 1. Mediates transposition of transposon Tn5 by a 'cut and paste' mechanism. First, the monomeric transposase binds the 19 bp inverted DNA repeats flanking the transposon. Then, dimerization of the DNA- bound transposase creates a synaptic DNA complex. After nicking of the first DNA strand, excision of the transposon proceeds through a series of intermediates. The transposase then mediates the insertion of the transposon at a new site by strand transfer. The activity of the wild- type tran
   1868..1916    -  polyA_signal   poly(A) signal: synthetic polyadenylation signal
   1980..2772    -  CDS            NeoR/KanR (fragment): aminoglycoside phosphotransferase from Tn5; aph(3')-II (or nptII); confers resistance to neomycin, kanamycin, and G418 (Geneticin®)
   2823..3755    -  CDS            hRluc: Renilla luciferase human codon-optimized
   3806..4163    -  promoter       SV40 promoter: SV40 enhancer and early promoter
   4228..4279    +  misc_feature   bom (fragment): basis of mobility region from pBR322
   4280..4312    -  rep_origin     M13 ori (fragment): M13 bacteriophage origin of replication; arrow indicates direction of (+) strand synthesis
   4317..4385    +  CDS            large T antigen (fragment): large T antigen from SV40 (simian virus 40)
   4408..4529    +  polyA_signal   SV40 poly(A) signal: SV40 polyadenylation signal
   4551..4570    -  terminator     T7 terminator (fragment): transcription terminator for bacteriophage T7 RNA polymerase
   4578..4627    -  CDS            SET1 (fragment): solubility-enhancement tag derived from T7 phage gene 10B
   4634..4657    -  misc_feature   MCS (fragment): pUC18/19 multiple cloning site
   5386..7038    -  CDS            luciferase: firefly luciferase synthetic luc2 version of the luciferase gene
   7085..7584    -  promoter       PGK promoter: mouse phosphoglycerate kinase 1 promoter
   7641..7924    -  misc_feature   cer region: ColE1-derived recombination site that helps to maintain plasmids as monomers
>Addgene plasmid #237847 | QSOX1-P1 | addgene full sequence | sequence record 472281 | Addgene NGS Result
TTGAAATCCTTTTTTTCTGCGCGTAATCTGCTGCTTGCAAACAAAAAAACCACCGCTACCAGCGGTGGTT
TGTTTGCCGGATCAAGAGCTACCAACTCTTTTTCCGAAGGTAACTGGCTTCAGCAGAGCGCAGATACCAA
ATACTGTCCTTCTAGTGTAGCCGTAGTTAGGCCACCACTTCAAGAACTCTGTAGCACCGCCTACATACCT
CGCTCTGCTAATCCTGTTACCAGTGGCTGCTGCCAGTGGCGATAAGTCGTGTCTTACCGGGTTGGACTCA
AGACGATAGTTACCGGATAAGGCGCAGCGGTCGGGCTGAACGGGGGGTTCGTGCACACAGCCCAGCTTGG
AGCGAACGACCTACACCGAACTGAGATACCTACAGCGTGAGCTATGAGAAAGCGCCACGCTTCCCGAAGG
GAGAAAGGCGGACAGGTATCCGGTAAGCGGCAGGGTCGGAACAGGAGAGCGCACGAGGGAGCTTCCAGGG
GGAAACGCCTGGTATCTTTATAGTCCTGTCGGGTTTCGCCACCTCTGACTTGAGCGTCGATTTTTGTGAT
GCTCGTCAGGGGGGCGGAGCCTATGGAAAAACGCCAGCAACGCGGCCTTTTTACGGTTCCTGGCCTTTTG
CTGGCCTTTTGCTCACATGTTCTTTCCTGCGTTATCCCCTGATTCTGTGGATAACCGTATTACCGCCTTT
GAGTGAGCTGATACCGGTTGGGCGTCGCTTGGTCGGTCATTTCGAATTACCAATGCTTAATCAGTGAGGC
ACCTATCTCAGCGATCTGTCTATTTCGTTCATCCATAGTTGCCTGACTCCCCGTCGTGTAGATAACTACG
ATACGGGAGGGCTTACCATCTGGCCCCAGTGCTGCAATGATACCGCGAGACCCACGCTCACCGGCTCCAG
ATTTATCAGCAATAAACCAGCCAGCCGGAAGGGCCGAGCGCAGAAGTGGTCCTGCAACTTTATCCGCCTC
CATCCAGTCTATTAATTGTTGCCGGGAAGCTAGAGTAAGTAGTTCGCCAGTTAATAGTTTGCGCAACGTT
GTTGCCATTGCTACAGGCATCGTGGTGTCACGCTCGTCGTTTGGTATGGCTTCATTCAGCTCCGGTTCCC
AACGATCAAGGCGAGTTACATGATCCCCCATGTTGTGCAAAAAAGCGGTTAGCTCCTTCGGTCCTCCGAT
AGTTGTCAGAAGTAAGTTGGCCGCAGTGTTATCACTCATGGTTATGGCAGCACTGCATAATTCTCTTACT
GTCATGCCATCCGTAAGATGCTTTTCTGTGACTGGTGAGTACTCAACCAAGTCATTCTGAGAATAGTGTA
TGCGGCGACCGAGTTGCTCTTGCCCGGCGTCAATACGGGATAATACCGCGCCACATAGCAGAACTTTGAA
AGTGCTCATCATTGGAAAACGTTCTTCGGGGCGAAAACTCTCAAGGATCTTACCGCTGTTGAGATCCAGT
TCGATGTAACCCACTCGTGCACCCAACTGATCTTCAGCATCTTTTACTTTCACCAGCGTTTCTGGGTGAG
CAAAAACAGGAAGGCAAAATGCCGCAAAAAAGGGAATAAGGGCGACACGGAAATGTTGAATACTCATACT
CTTCCTTTTTCAATATTATTGAAGCATTTATCAGGGTTATTGTCTCATGAGCGGATACATATTTGAATGT
ATTTAGAAAAATAAACAAATAGGGGTTCCGCGCACATTTCCCCGAAAAGTGCCACCTGACGTCTAAGAAA
CCATTACGTAGAAAGCCAGTCCGCAGAAACGGTGCTGACCCCGGATGAATGTCAGCTACTGGGCTATCTG
GACAAGGGAAAACGCAAGCGCAAAGAGGATCCTTATCGCTATCGATTCACACAAAAAACCAACACACAGA
TGTAATGAAAATAAAGATATTTTATTGCGGCCATCGTGATGGCAGGTTGGGCGTCGCTTGGTCGGTCATT
TCGAACCCCAGAGTCCCGCTCAGAAGAACTCGTCAAGAAGGCGATAGAAGGCGATGCGCTGCGAATCGGG
AGCGGCGATACCGTAAAGCACGAGGAAGCGGTCAGCCCATTCGCCGCCAAGCTCTTCAGCAATATCACGG
GTAGCCAACGCTATGTCCTGATAGCGGTCCGCCACACCCAGCCGGCCACAGTCGATGAATCCAGAAAAGC
GGCCATTTTCCACCATGATATTCGGCAAGCAGGCATCGCCATGGGTCACGACGAGATCCTCGCCGTCGGG
CATGCGCGCCTTGAGCCTGGCGAACAGTTCGGCTGGCGCGAGCCCCTGATGCTCTTCGTCCAGATCATCC
TGATCGACAAGACCGGCTTCCATCCGAGTACGTGCTCGCTCGATGCGATGTTTCGCTTGGTGGTCGAATG
GGCAGGTAGCCGGATCAAGCGTATGCAGCCGCCGCATTGCATCAGCCATGATGGATACTTTCTCGGCAGG
AGCAAGGTGAGATGACAGGAGATCCTGCCCCGGCACTTCGCCCAATAGCAGCCAGTCCCTTCCCGCTTCA
GTGACAACGTCGAGCACAGCTGCGCAAGGAACGCCCGTCGTGGCCAGCCACGATAGCCGCGCTGCCTCGT
CCTGCAGTTCATTCAGGGCACCGGACAGGTCGGTCTTGACAAAAAGAACCGGGCGCCCCTGCGCTGACAG
CCGGAACACGGCGGCATCAGAGCAGCCGATTGTCTGTTGTGCCCAGTCATAGCCGAATAGCCTCTCCACC
CAAGCGGCCGGAGAACCTGCGTGCAATCCATCTTGTTCAATCCCTCCGGAGCCTCCGCCACCTGATCCGC
CACCTCCGCTCCCACCACCGGTCTGCTCGTTCTTCAGCACGCGCTCCACGAAGCTCTTGATGTACTTACC
CATTTCATCTGGAGCGTCCTCCTGGCTGAAGTGGAGGCCCTTCACCTTCACGAACTCGGTGTTAGGGAAC
TTCTTAGCTCCCTCGACAATAGCGTTGGAAAAGAACCCAGGGTCGGACTCGATGAACATCTTAGGCAGAT
CGTCGCTGGCCCGAAGGTAGGCGTTGTAGTTGCGGACAATCTGGACGACGTCGGGCTTGCCTCCCTTAAC
GAGAGGGATCTCGCGAGGCCAGGAGAGGGTAGGCCGTCTAACCTCGCCCTTCTCCTTGAATGGCTCCAGG
TAGGCAGCGAACTCCTCAGGCTCCAGTTTCCGCATGATCTTGCTTGGGAGCATGGTCTCGACGAAGAAGT
TATTCTCAAGCACCATTTTCTCGCCCTCTTCGCTCTTGATCAGGGCGATATCCTCCTCGATGTCAGGCCA
CTCGTCCCAGGACTCGATCACGTCCACGACACTCTCAGCATGGACGATGGCCTTGATCTTGTCTTGGTGC
TCGTAGGAGTAGTGAAAGGCCAGACAAGCCCCCCAGTCGTGGCCCACAAAGATGATTTTCTTTGGAAGGT
TCAGCAGCTCGAACCAAGCGGTGAGGTACTTGTAGTGATCCAGGAGGCGATATGAGCCATTCCCGCTCTT
GCCGGACTTACCCATTCCGATCAGATCAGGGATGATGCATCTAGCCACGGGCTCGATGTGAGGCACGACG
TGCCTCCACAGGTAGCTGGAGGCAGCGTTACCATGCAGAAAAATCACGGCGTTCTCGGCGTGCTTCTCGG
AATCATAGTAGTTGATGAAGGAGTCCAGCACGTTCATTTGCTTGCAGCGAGCCCACCACTGAGGCCCAGT
GATCATGCGTTTGCGTTGCTCGGGGTCGTACACCTTGGAAGCCATGGTGGCTCCAGCCTTTGGTTCGAGA
CTGTTGTGTCAGAAGAATCAAGCTTTTTGCAAAAGCCTAGGCCTCCAAAAAAGCCTCCTCACTACTTCTG
GAATAGCTCAGAGGCCGAGGCGGCCTCGGCCTCTGCATAAATAAAAAAAATTAGTCAGCCATGGGGCGGA
GAATGGGCGGAACTGGGCGGAGTTAGGGGCGGGATGGGCGGAGTTAGGGGCGGGACTATGGTTGCTGACT
AATTGAGATGCATGCTTTGCATACTTCTGCCTGCTGGGGAGCCTGGGGACTTTCCACACCTGGTTGCTGA
CTAATTGAGATGCATGCTTTGCATACTTCTGCCTGCTGGGGAGCCTGGGGACTTTCCACACCCTAACTGA
CACACATTCCACAGCTGGTTCTTTCCGCCTCAGAAGGTACCTAACCAAGTTCCTCTTTCAGAGGTTATTT
CAGGCCATGGTGCTGCGCAGATCCGCGTATGCGGTGTGAAATACCGCACAGATGCGTAAGGAGAAAATAC
CGCATCAGGAAATTGTAAGCGTTAATATTTTGTTAAAATTCGATTTTACCACATTTGTAGAGGTTTTACT
TGCTTAAAAAAACCTCCCACATCTCCCCCTGAACCTGAAACATAAAATGAATGCAATTGTTGTTGTTAAC
TTGTTTATTGCAGCTTATAATGGTTACAAATAAAGCAATAGCATCACAAATTTCACAAATAAAGCATTTT
TTTCACTGCATTCTAGTTGTGGTTTGTCCAAACTCATCAATGTATCTTATCATGTCTGCTCGAAGCGGCC
GCCCCAAGGGGTTATGCTAGTTATTGCTCAGCGGTGGCAGCAGCCAACTCAGCTTCCTTTCGGGCTTTGT
TAGCAGCCGGATCAGCTTGCATGCCTGCAGGTCGACTTTGCCTTAACAAAAATAATTTATTCCACACACC
TCCCAAGGCAGGGGGTAGCGTGGGAATCAAGCATGTGTAAGGCACTGCCCCCGCCAGACCCTTCTAACTT
CTGCACACTGGAAGGTGAAACCTGGAGAGAGAAGACACTCCCCTCCCTAGCTTCTACCTGGCACCCTCCA
AAGATGAGCATTCATCTTGGAGACCAAAATAAAAAAGGACAAAAGACCAGGCTCAGAGGGAGCAGAGCTC
AATGGGGGGAAGTGAAAGCAGCCATCTTCTCCTGCAGCTAAGCCAGGGCAAGGCACTAGAGACCCACATC
CTTCCCATGCCACCAACTCGTCAGGTCCCACCAAGCAAGCCACTCACCCTACAGCCCAGCAACCATGGCT
TGCCTCACCTGGGAGACCAGCACGACTTCCAGAAGCTTCCAAACCCCACCCTGAAGCCAAACCCCACCCA
GGAGGTCTGAGGAGCTGGAGGCTGGCCAGGCATAGAGGGCCCGGGGTGGTCCTTCCTCCCAGGGTGCAAA
GGCTTCTTCATTGTCCGGAAGGGAGCAGGGTGGGCGGAGCCCCAGCAGCTAGTGAGGAGTTCCATTCCAG
CCCACCCAGCTGGGGGACCCTCCTCTGGCTTCACTTGCCCCAGTTGAGGGCCAAGACCAAGCAGGAGAGA
CTGAGGCTCCAGTGAGAATGAGGCAGGACTACTCGAGGCTAGCGAGCTCGTTTAAACAACTAGAATTACA
CGGCGATCTTGCCGCCCTTCTTGGCCTTAATGAGAATCTCGCGGATCTTGCGGGCGTCCAACTTGCCGGT
CAGTCCTTTAGGCACCTCGTCCACGAACACAACACCACCGCGCAGCTTCTTGGCGGTTGTAACCTGGCTG
GCCACATAGTCCACGATCTCCTTCTCGGTCATGGTTTTACCGTGTTCCAGCACGACGACTGCGGCGGGCA
GCTCGCCGGCATCGTCGTCGGGCAGGCCGGCGACCCCGGCGTCGAAGATGTTGGGGTGTTGCAGCAGGAT
GCTCTCCAGTTCGGCTGGGGCTACCTGGTAGCCCTTGTATTTGATCAGGCTCTTCAGCCGGTCCACGATG
AAGAAGTGCTCGTCCTCGTCCCAGTAGGCGATGTCGCCGCTGTGCAGCCAGCCGTCCTTGTCGATGAGAG
CGTTTGTAGCCTCGGGGTTGTTAACGTAGCCGCTCATGATCATGGGGCCACGGACGCACAGCTCGCCGCG
CTGGTTCACACCCAGTGTCTTACCGGTGTCCAAGTCCACCACCTTAGCCTCGAAGAAGGGCACCACCTTG
CCTACTGCGCCAGGCTTGTCGTCCCCTTCGGGGGTGATCAGAATGGCGCTGGTTGTTTCTGTCAGGCCGT
AGCCCTGGCGGATGCCTGGTAGGTGGAAGCGTTTGGCCACGGCCTCACCTACCTCCTTGCTGAGCGGCGC
CCCGCCGCTGGCGATCTCGTGCAAGTTGCTTAGGTCGTACTTGTCGATGAGAGTGCTCTTAGCGAAGAAG
CTAAATAGTGTGGGCACCAGCAGGGCAGATTGAATCTTATAGTCTTGCAAGCTGCGCAAGAATAGCTCCT
CCTCGAAGCGGTACATGAGCACGACCCGAAAGCCGCAGATCAAGTAGCCCAGCGTGGTGAACATGCCGAA
GCCGTGGTGAAATGGCACCACGCTGAGGATAGCGGTGTCGGGGATGATCTGGTTGCCGAAGATGGGGTCG
CGGGCATGACTGAATCGGACACAAGCGGTGCGGTGCGGTAGGGCTACGCCCTTGGGCAATCCGGTACTGC
CACTACTGTTCATGATCAGGGCGATGGTTTTGTCCCGGTCGAAGCTCTCGGGCACGAAGTCGTACTCGTT
GAAGCCGGGTGGCAAATGGGAAGTCACGAAGGTGTACATGCTTTGGAAGCCCTGGTAGTCGGTCTTGCTA
TCCATGATGATGATCTTTTGTATGATCGGTAGCTTCTTTTGCACGTTGAGGATCTTTTGCAGCCCTTTCT
TGCTCACGAATACGACGGTGGGCTGGCTGATGCCCATGCTGTTCAGCAGCTCGCGCTCGTTGTAGATGTC
GTTAGCTGGGGCCACAGCCACACCGATGAACAGGGCACCCAACACGGGCATGAAGAACTGCAAGCTATTC
TCGCTGCACACCACGATCCGATGGTTTGTATTCAGCCCATAGCGCTTCATAGCTTCTGCCAGCCGAACGC
TCATCTCGAAGTACTCGGCGTAGGTAATGTCCACCTCGATATGTGCGTCGGTAAAGGCGATGGTGCCGGG
CACCAGGGCGTAGCGCTTCATGGCTTTGTGCAGCTGCTCGCCGGCGGTCCCGTCTTCGAGTGGGTAGAAT
GGCGCTGGGCCCTTCTTAATGTTTTTGGCATCTTCCATGGTGGCTTTACCAACAGTACCGGATTGCCAAG
CTTGGGCTGCAGGTCGAAAGGCCCGGAGATGAGGAAGAGGAGAACAGCGCGGCAGACGTGCGCTTTTGAA
GCGTGCAGAATGCCGGGCCTCCGGAGGACCTTCGGGCGCCCGCCCCGCCCCTGAGCCCGCCCCTGAGCCC
GCCCCCGGACCCACCCCTTCCCAGCCTCTGAGCCCAGAAAGCGAAGGAGCAAAGCTGCTATTGGCCGCTG
CCCCAAAGGCCTACCCGCTTCCATTGCTCAGCGGTGCTGTCCATCTGCACGAGACTAGTGAGACGTGCTA
CTTCCATTTGTCACGTCCTGCACGACGCGAGCTGCGGGGCGGGGGGGAACTTCCTGACTAGGGGAGGAGT
AGAAGGTGGCGCGAAGGGGCCACCAAAGAACGGAGCCGGTTGGCGCCTACCGGTGGATGTGGAATGTGTG
CGAGGCCAGAGGCCACTTGTGTAGCGCCAAGTGCCCAGCGGGGCTGCTAAAGCGCATGCTCCAGACTGCC
TTGGGAAAAGCGCCTCCCCTACCCGGTAGATCTCGATCCTCTACGCCGGACGCATCGTGGCCGGAGTACT
GCGGTTTATCTCGATGGCTACGAGGGCAGACAGTAAGTGGATTTACCATAATCCCTTAATTGTACGCACC
GCTAAAACGCGTTCAGCGCGATCACGGCAGCAGACAGGTAAAAATGGCAACAAACCACCCGAAAAACTGC
CGCAATCGCGCCTGATAAATTTTAACCGTATGAATACCTATGCAACCAGAGGGTACAGGCCACATTACCC
CCACTTAATCCACTGAAGCTGCCATTTTTCATGGTTTCACCATCCCAGCGAAGGGCCATCCAGCGTGCGT
TCCTGTATTTCCGGACTATAAAAGGATCTAGGTGAAGATCCTTTTTGATAATCTCATGACCAAAATCCCT
TAACGTGAGTTTTCGTTCCACTGAGCGTCAGACCCCGTAGAAAAGATCAAAGGATCTTC
